>Addgene plasmid #243034 | AiP2116 - pAAV-AiE2645m-minBG-SYFP2-WPRE3-BGHpA | addgene full sequence | sequence record 490123 | Addgene NGS Result
CCTGCAGGCAGCTGCGCGCTCGCTCGCTCACTGAGGCCGCCCGGGCGTCGGGCGACCTTTGGTCGCCCGG
CCTCAGTGAGCGAGCGAGCGCGCAGAGAGGGAGTGGCCAACTCCATCACTAGGGGTTCCTGCGGCCGCAC
GCGTCACAAATGTGTGCATGTATGAAAGCTCTGGCTAATGGTCTGAGAATTGTAAGGAAGGTGGCTGTCT
GGTCCTGTATGTGGCCCGTCCTTTGTTGTTTGGAGAGACAGCGAGTGTGTGTTCACACTGTCCTTTGCTT
TCATCTAGGCTGTGTGTTTTCTTGTCTTTACTGTCATCTTGAGCCTTGTTTTGGAGGGCAGAAGAATGCT
TAGGTCATGTTTAGTTTTTATAGCCTCATTTAGTGAAAATGGATCCTTTGGGCCCCGTCTATGCCCATTG
CCTAAATTTAAAGTTCCTTTTCTTGCAGGTGGCTTAATTTATATTTGTTGATGGCACAACGAATGCAAAT
AACTACACGGGTGACCTTTAGGAGGCTGCCAGAGCCAAACCAGTTATTCGAATGACTTGAATTCAGAAAA
GCTTCTGGACATATTTTTAGCATTTCTACAAATACTCTTTTCTTGAGGAAAGGGTGTTTTGGGAAGTGTA
TAGAAAGCTCATCCATAGTGAATTGTCGGATATTTCAACCCTATACCACTCTGGGAGGAGGAAAGCTGAG
CAGAATTAGAGACCCCAGTCGATCACACAGGGATTTATGGGTTATCCATTTTATCAGATGCCTTCATATT
CCTGGCAGGTGCATACCTATACCTCAACTGTGAACATTACTGAAGCGAACACGCCGGCGGAGCTCGGGCT
GGGCATAAAAGTCAGGGCAGAGCCATCTATTGCTTACATTTGCTTCTGGGATCCAGATCTTTCGAAGCTA
GCGCTACCGGTCGCCACCATGGTGAGCAAGGGCGAGGAGCTGTTCACCGGGGTGGTGCCCATCCTGGTCG
AGCTGGACGGCGACGTAAACGGCCACAAGTTCAGCGTGTCCGGCGAGGGCGAGGGCGATGCCACCTACGG
CAAGCTGACCCTGAAGCTGATCTGCACCACCGGCAAGCTGCCCGTGCCCTGGCCCACCCTCGTGACCACC
CTGGGCTACGGCGTGCAGTGCTTCGCCCGCTACCCCGACCACATGAAGCAGCACGACTTCTTCAAGTCCG
CCATGCCCGAAGGCTACGTCCAGGAGCGCACCATCTTCTTCAAGGACGACGGCAACTACAAGACCCGCGC
CGAGGTGAAGTTCGAGGGCGACACCCTGGTGAACCGCATCGAGCTGAAGGGCATCGACTTCAAGGAGGAC
GGCAACATCCTGGGGCACAAGCTGGAGTACAACTACAACAGCCACAACGTCTATATCACCGCCGACAAGC
AGAAGAACGGCATCAAGGCCAACTTCAAGATCCGCCACAACATCGAGGACGGCGGCGTGCAGCTCGCCGA
CCACTACCAGCAGAACACCCCCATCGGCGACGGCCCCGTGCTGCTGCCCGACAACCACTACCTGAGCTAC
CAGTCCAAGCTGAGCAAAGACCCCAACGAGAAGCGCGATCACATGGTCCTGCTGGAGTTCGTGACCGCCG
CCGGGATCACTCTCGGCATGGACGAGCTGTACAAGTAAGTCGACGGCGCGCCGCGGCCGCGAATTCGATA
TCATAATCAACCTCTGGATTACAAAATTTGTGAAAGATTGACTGGTATTCTTAACTATGTTGCTCCTTTT
ACGCTATGTGGATACGCTGCTTTAATGCCTTTGTATCATGCTATTGCTTCCCGTATGGCTTTCATTTTCT
CCTCCTTGTATAAATCCTGGTTAGTTCTTGCCACGGCGGAACTCATCGCCGCCTGCCTTGCCCGCTGCTG
GACAGGGGCTCGGCTGTTGGGCACTGACAATTCCGTGGCTCGAGAGATCTTCGACTGTGCCTTCTAGTTG
CCAGCCATCTGTTGTTTGCCCCTCCCCCGTGCCTTCCTTGACCCTGGAAGGTGCCACTCCCACTGTCCTT
TCCTAATAAAATGAGGAAATTGCATCGCATTGTCTGAGTAGGTGTCATTCTATTCTGGGGGGTGGGGTGG
GGCAGGACAGCAAGGGGGAGGATTGGGAAGACAATAGCAGGCATGAGATCTCACGTGCGGACCGAGCGGC
CGCAGGAACCCCTAGTGATGGAGTTGGCCACTCCCTCTCTGCGCGCTCGCTCGCTCACTGAGGCCGGGCG
ACCAAAGGTCGCCCGACGCCCGGGCTTTGCCCGGGCGGCCTCAGTGAGCGAGCGAGCGCGCAGCTGCCTG
CAGGGGCGCCTGATGCGGTATTTTCTCCTTACGCATCTGTGCGGTATTTCACACCGCATA
[95 nt withheld, positions 2371-2465]
T
[46 nt withheld, positions 2467-2512]
C
[141 nt withheld, positions 2514-2654]
CCTTTGACGTTGGAGTCCACGTTCTTT
[37 nt withheld, positions 2682-2718]
ACTCTATCTCGGGCTATTCTTTTGATTTATAAGGGATTTTGCCGATTTCGGTCTATTGGTTAAAAAATGA
GCTGATTTAACAAAAATTTAACGCGAATTTTAACAAAATATTAACGTTTACAATTTTATGGTGCACTCTC
AGTACAATCTGCTCTGATGCCGCATAGTTAAGCCAGCCCCGACACCCGCCAACACCCGCTGACGCGCCCT
GACGGGCTTGTCTGCTCCCGGCATCCGCTTACAGACAAGCTGTGACCGTCTCCGGGAGCTGCATGTGTCA
GAGGTTTTCACCGTCATCACCGAAACGCGCGAGACGAAAGGGCCTCGTGATACGCCTATTTTTATAGGTT
AATGTCATGATAATAATGGTTTCTTAGACGTCAGGTGGCACTTTTCGGGGAAATGTGCGCGGAACCCCTA
TTTGTTTATTTTTCTAAATACATTCAAATATGTATCCGCTCATGAGACAATAACCCTGATAAATGCTTCA
ATAATATTGAAAAAGGAAGAGTATGAGTATTCAACATTTCCGTGTCGCCCTTATTCCCTTTTTTGCGGCA
TTTTGCCTTCCTGTTTTTGCTCACCCAGAAACGCTGGTGAAAGTAAAAGATGCTGAAGATCAGTTGGGTG
CACGAGTGGGTTACATCGAACTGGATCTCAACAGCGGTAAGATCCTTGAGAGTTTTCGCCCCGAAGAACG
TTTTCCAATGATGAGCACTTTTAAAGTTCTGCTATGTGGCGCGGTATTATCCCGTATTGACGCCGGGCAA
GAGCAACTCGGTCGCCGCATACACTATTCTCAGAATGACTTGGTTGAGTACTCACCAGTCACAGAAAAGC
ATCTTACGGATGGCATGACAGTAAGAGAATTATGCAGTGCTGCCATAACCATGAGTGATAACACTGCGGC
CAACTTACTTCTGACAACGATCGGAGGACCGAAGGAGCTAACCGCTTTTTTGCACAACATGGGGGATCAT
GTAACTCGCCTTGATCGTTGGGAACCGGAGCTGAATGAAGCCATACCAAACGACGAGCGTGACACCACGA
TGCCTGTAGCAATGGCAACAACGTTGCGCAAACTATTAACTGGCGAACTACTTACTCTAGCTTCCCGGCA
ACAATTAATAGACTGGATGGAGGCGGATAAAGTTGCAGGACCACTTCTGCGCTCGGCCCTTCCGGCTGGC
TGGTTTATTGCTGATAAATCTGGAGCCGGTGAGCGTGGGTCTCGCGGTATCATTGCAGCACTGGGGCCAG
ATGGTAAGCCCTCCCGTATCGTAGTTATCTACACGACGGGGAGTCAGGCAACTATGGATGAACGAAATAG
ACAGATCGCTGAGATAGGTGCCTCACTGATTAAGCATTGGTAACTGTCAGACCAAGTTTACTCATATATA
CTTTAGATTGATTTAAAACTTCATTTTTAATTTAAAAGGATCTAGGTGAAGATCCTTTTTGATAATCTCA
TGACCAAAATCCCTTAACGTGAGTTTTCGTTCCACTGAGCGTCAGACCCCGTAGAAAAGATCAAAGGATC
TTCTTGAGATCCTTTTTTTCTGCGCGTAATCTGCTGCTTGCAAACAAAAAAACCACCGCTACCAGCGGTG
GTTTGTTTGCCGGATCAAGAGCTACCAACTCTTTTTCCGAAGGTAACTGGCTTCAGCAGAGCGCAGATAC
CAAATACTGTTCTTCTAGTGTAGCCGTAGTTAGGCCACCACTTCAAGAACTCTGTAGCACCGCCTACATA
CCTCGCTCTGCTAATCCTGTTACCAGTGGCTGCTGCCAGTGGCGATAAGTCGTGTCTTACCGGGTTGGAC
TCAAGACGATAGTTACCGGATAAGGCGCAGCGGTCGGGCTGAACGGGGGGTTCGTGCACACAGCCCAGCT
TGGAGCGAACGACCTACACCGAACTGAGATACCTACAGCGTGAGCTATGAGAAAGCGCCACGCTTCCCGA
AGGGAGAAAGGCGGACAGGTATCCGGTAAGCGGCAGGGTCGGAACAGGAGAGCGCACGAGGGAGCTTCCA
GGGGGAAACGCCTGGTATCTTTATAGTCCTGTCGGGTTTCGCCACCTCTGACTTGAGCGTCGATTTTTGT
GATGCTCGTCAGGGGGGCGGAGCCTATGGAAAAACGCCAGCAACGCGGCCTTTTTACGGTTCCTGGCCTT
TTGCTGGCCTTTTGCTCACATGT
Features (pLannotate 1.2.2; 14 found; start..end, strand, type, name):
     12..39      +  repeat_region  AAV2 ITR (fragment): inverted terminal repeat of adeno-associated virus serotype 2 inverted
     68..95      +  repeat_region  AAV2 ITR (fragment): inverted terminal repeat of adeno-associated virus serotype 2 inverted
    929..1645    +  CDS            SYFP2: SYFP2 is a basic (constitutively fluorescent) yellow fluorescent protein published in 2006, derived from Aequorea victoria. It is reported to be a very rapidly-maturing monomer with moderate acid sensitivity.
   1685..1842    +  misc_feature   WPRE (fragment): woodchuck hepatitis virus posttranscriptional regulatory element
   1848..1928    +  misc_feature   WPRE (fragment): woodchuck hepatitis virus posttranscriptional regulatory element
   1945..2056    +  polyA_signal   bGH poly(A) signal: bovine growth hormone polyadenylation signal
   2174..2314    +  repeat_region  AAV2 ITR: inverted terminal repeat of adeno-associated virus serotype 2 inverted
   2319..2370    -  misc_feature   bom (fragment): basis of mobility region from pBR322
   2389..2844    +  rep_origin     f1 ori (sequence partly withheld): f1 bacteriophage origin of replication; arrow indicates direction of (+) strand synthesis
   2845..2894    -  misc_feature   bom (fragment): basis of mobility region from pBR322
   2996..3031    -  CDS            rop (fragment): Rop protein, which maintains plasmids at low copy number; rop
   3126..3230    +  promoter       AmpR promoter: bla
   3231..4091    +  CDS            AmpR: β-lactamase; bla; confers resistance to ampicillin, carbenicillin, and related antibiotics
   4262..4850    +  rep_origin     ori: high-copy-number ColE1/pMB1/pBR322/pUC origin of replication
