[The description below was written by a language model from this plasmid's Addgene catalogue record and pLannotate feature annotations shown in this document.]
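Description:
AiP2116 - pAAV-AiE2645m-minBG-SYFP2-WPRE3-BGHpA is an AAV transfer plasmid built on a pAAV2 backbone, intended for packaging a reporter genome into recombinant adeno-associated virus for delivery to brain cells. It is propagated in bacteria as a high-copy plasmid through a ColE1/pUC-type origin and selected with ampicillin via the β-lactamase gene and its own promoter. An f1 phage origin is also present, along with short remnants of pBR322 bom and rop sequences. The record lists a recombination-deficient growth strain, a common choice for keeping the repeat-rich ITRs intact.

The payload lies between AAV2 inverted terminal repeats, which supply the cis signals for genome replication and encapsidation. The automated annotation finds the right-hand ITR in full but only short fragments of the left one. Per the construct name, the enhancer AiE2645m is placed upstream of a minimal beta-globin promoter (minBG). Neither element is annotated in the feature table, but an unannotated stretch between the left ITR and the coding sequence is where they would sit. A minimal promoter has little activity of its own, so the enhancer is meant to determine expression level and cell-type specificity. This unit drives SYFP2, a rapidly maturing monomeric yellow fluorescent protein derived from Aequorea victoria. It is followed by WPRE3, a shortened woodchuck hepatitis virus posttranscriptional element (detected as two fragments) that boosts transcript expression, and by the bovine growth hormone polyadenylation signal.

The stated purpose is to drive AAV-mediated transgene expression in specific populations of brain cells, with SYFP2 fluorescence marking where the enhancer is active. The record does not state which cell populations are targeted or the origin of the enhancer sequence.
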