Addgene plasmid #243034: AiP2116 - pAAV-AiE2645m-minBG-SYFP2-WPRE3-BGHpA
Purpose: AiE2645m is an enhancer sequence designed to drive AAV-mediated transgene expression in specific populations of brain cells.
Depositing lab: Allen Institute for Brain Science & Bosiljka Tasic. Depositing organization: Allen Institute.
Backbone
  Vector backbone: pAAV2
  Vector type: AAV
Growth in bacteria
  Bacterial resistance: Ampicillin, 100 μg/mL
  Growth temperature: 37°C
  Growth strain: NEB Stable
  Copy number: High Copy
Gene/Insert
  Gene/Insert name: SYFP2
  Species: Synthetic
  Cloning method: Gibson Cloning
Terms and licenses: Academic/Nonprofit Terms; Industry Terms: Not Available to Industry
How to cite: AiP2116 - pAAV-AiE2645m-minBG-SYFP2-WPRE3-BGHpA was a gift from Allen Institute for Brain Science & Bosiljka Tasic (Addgene plasmid # 243034 ; http://n2t.net/addgene:243034 ; RRID:Addgene_243034)
